Addgene plasmid #226190: pAAV Syn Barcode17
Purpose: Expression mapping
Depositing lab: Scott Sternson. Depositing organization: University of California, San Diego (UCSD).
Backbone
  Vector backbone: pAAV
  Vector type: AAV
Growth in bacteria
  Bacterial resistance: Ampicillin, 100 μg/mL
  Growth temperature: 37°C
  Growth strain: NEB Stable
  Copy number: High Copy
Gene/Insert
  Gene/Insert name: Syn Barcode17
  gRNA/shRNA sequence: ATGTTGGAGGTATCAGACTTAAGTATGCTTACGCGCGACGCCGTGCCGTGTACAGGGGCGAATCCAGCTTGCCTCATAGTCGACGAACCTGGTCCTCCCAGCGACGCTCCGAGCTCTCTATCAGTTTTCGCTTCTCCCGACGGTCCCCAGGCATAATAATAA
  Species: Synthetic
  Cloning method: Restriction Enzyme; 5′ cloning site Unknown (unknown if destroyed)
Terms and licenses: Academic/Nonprofit Terms; Industry Terms: Not Available to Industry
Depositor comments: Barcode sequence listed in "gRNA sequence" field.
How to cite: pAAV Syn Barcode17 was a gift from Scott Sternson (Addgene plasmid # 226190 ; http://n2t.net/addgene:226190 ; RRID:Addgene_226190)
