[The description below was written by a language model from this plasmid's Addgene catalogue record and pLannotate feature annotations shown in this document.]
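Description:
pAAV Syn Barcode17 is an adeno-associated virus transfer plasmid built on a pAAV backbone, intended for packaging into recombinant AAV and delivery to neurons. In bacteria it is maintained at high copy from a ColE1/pUC-type origin and selected with ampicillin through the β-lactamase gene and its own promoter. An f1 phage origin is also present. A recombination-deficient cloning strain is listed for propagation, consistent with the need to keep the repeat-rich ITRs intact. The short lacZα, lacI and SV40 large T antigen fragments picked up by automated annotation appear to be backbone or polyadenylation-region remnants rather than functional genes.

The payload lies between two AAV2 inverted terminal repeats, which supply the cis signals for genome replication and encapsidation. A human synapsin I promoter, annotated as a fragment, drives neuron-restricted transcription. It is followed by a chimeric β-globin/immunoglobulin intron that typically improves transcript processing and expression. Between the intron and the WPRE is an unannotated gap of roughly 200 nt, which is the likely position of the synthetic Barcode17 insert, although the feature table does not label it. The depositor notes that the barcode sequence was entered in the gRNA field simply as a place to record it, so it is not a guide RNA or shRNA. The WPRE and an SV40 polyadenylation signal stabilise and terminate the barcode-bearing transcript. No fluorescent reporter or other annotated protein-coding payload is present.

The stated purpose is expression mapping. The design suggests the barcode is an RNA tag that identifies transduced neurons, presumably as one of a numbered series of such vectors. The record does not describe the detection method.
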