Features (pLannotate 1.2.2; 13 found; start..end, strand, type, name):
    237..825     -  rep_origin     ori: high-copy-number ColE1/pMB1/pBR322/pUC origin of replication
    996..1856    -  CDS            AmpR: β-lactamase; bla; confers resistance to ampicillin, carbenicillin, and related antibiotics
   1857..1961    -  promoter       AmpR promoter: bla
   2014..2442    -  rep_origin     f1 ori (sequence partly withheld): f1 bacteriophage origin of replication; arrow indicates direction of (+) strand synthesis
   2447..2516    -  CDS            lacZα (fragment): LacZα fragment of β-galactosidase; lacZ fragment
   2511..2643    -  repeat_region  AAV2 ITR (fragment): inverted terminal repeat of adeno-associated virus serotype 2 inverted
   2746..3143    +  promoter       hSyn promoter (fragment): human synapsin I promoter; confers neuron-specific expression (Kügler et al., 2003)
   3236..3368    +  intron         chimeric intron: chimera between introns from human β-globin and immunoglobulin heavy chain genes
   3566..4154    +  misc_feature   WPRE: woodchuck hepatitis virus posttranscriptional regulatory element
   4178..4299    -  polyA_signal   SV40 poly(A) signal: SV40 polyadenylation signal
   4322..4390    -  CDS            large T antigen (fragment): large T antigen from SV40 (simian virus 40)
   4461..4       +  repeat_region  AAV2 ITR (across the origin): inverted terminal repeat of adeno-associated virus serotype 2 inverted
   4588..54      -  CDS            lacI (fragment) (across the origin): lac repressor; lacI; The lac repressor binds to the lac operator to inhibit transcription in E. coli. This inhibition can be relieved by adding lactose or isopropyl-β-D-thiogalactopyranoside (IPTG).
>Addgene plasmid #226190 | pAAV Syn Barcode17 | addgene full sequence | sequence record 447877 | Addgene NGS Result
CTGCATTAATGAATCGGCCAACGCGCGGGGAGAGGCGGTTTGCGTATTGGGCGCTCTTCCGCTTCCTCGC
TCACTGACTCGCTGCGCTCGGTCGTTCGGCTGCGGCGAGCGGTATCAGCTCACTCAAAGGCGGTAATACG
GTTATCCACAGAATCAGGGGATAACGCAGGAAAGAACATGTGAGCAAAAGGCCAGCAAAAGGCCAGGAAC
CGTAAAAAGGCCGCGTTGCTGGCGTTTTTCCATAGGCTCCGCCCCCCTGACGAGCATCACAAAAATCGAC
GCTCAAGTCAGAGGTGGCGAAACCCGACAGGACTATAAAGATACCAGGCGTTTCCCCCTGGAAGCTCCCT
CGTGCGCTCTCCTGTTCCGACCCTGCCGCTTACCGGATACCTGTCCGCCTTTCTCCCTTCGGGAAGCGTG
GCGCTTTCTCATAGCTCACGCTGTAGGTATCTCAGTTCGGTGTAGGTCGTTCGCTCCAAGCTGGGCTGTG
TGCACGAACCCCCCGTTCAGCCCGACCGCTGCGCCTTATCCGGTAACTATCGTCTTGAGTCCAACCCGGT
AAGACACGACTTATCGCCACTGGCAGCAGCCACTGGTAACAGGATTAGCAGAGCGAGGTATGTAGGCGGT
GCTACAGAGTTCTTGAAGTGGTGGCCTAACTACGGCTACACTAGAAGAACAGTATTTGGTATCTGCGCTC
TGCTGAAGCCAGTTACCTTCGGAAAAAGAGTTGGTAGCTCTTGATCCGGCAAACAAACCACCGCTGGTAG
CGGTGGTTTTTTTGTTTGCAAGCAGCAGATTACGCGCAGAAAAAAAGGATCTCAAGAAGATCCTTTGATC
TTTTCTACGGGGTCTGACGCTCAGTGGAACGAAAACTCACGTTAAGGGATTTTGGTCATGAGATTATCAA
AAAGGATCTTCACCTAGATCCTTTTAAATTAAAAATGAAGTTTTAAATCAATCTAAAGTATATATGAGTA
AACTTGGTCTGACAGTTACCAATGCTTAATCAGTGAGGCACCTATCTCAGCGATCTGTCTATTTCGTTCA
TCCATAGTTGCCTGACTCCCCGTCGTGTAGATAACTACGATACGGGAGGGCTTACCATCTGGCCCCAGTG
CTGCAATGATACCGCGAGACCCACGCTCACCGGCTCCAGATTTATCAGCAATAAACCAGCCAGCCGGAAG
GGCCGAGCGCAGAAGTGGTCCTGCAACTTTATCCGCCTCCATCCAGTCTATTAATTGTTGCCGGGAAGCT
AGAGTAAGTAGTTCGCCAGTTAATAGTTTGCGCAACGTTGTTGCCATTGCTACAGGCATCGTGGTGTCAC
GCTCGTCGTTTGGTATGGCTTCATTCAGCTCCGGTTCCCAACGATCAAGGCGAGTTACATGATCCCCCAT
GTTGTGCAAAAAAGCGGTTAGCTCCTTCGGTCCTCCGATCGTTGTCAGAAGTAAGTTGGCCGCAGTGTTA
TCACTCATGGTTATGGCAGCACTGCATAATTCTCTTACTGTCATGCCATCCGTAAGATGCTTTTCTGTGA
CTGGTGAGTACTCAACCAAGTCATTCTGAGAATAGTGTATGCGGCGACCGAGTTGCTCTTGCCCGGCGTC
AATACGGGATAATACCGCGCCACATAGCAGAACTTTAAAAGTGCTCATCATTGGAAAACGTTCTTCGGGG
CGAAAACTCTCAAGGATCTTACCGCTGTTGAGATCCAGTTCGATGTAACCCACTCGTGCACCCAACTGAT
CTTCAGCATCTTTTACTTTCACCAGCGTTTCTGGGTGAGCAAAAACAGGAAGGCAAAATGCCGCAAAAAA
GGGAATAAGGGCGACACGGAAATGTTGAATACTCATACTCTTCCTTTTTCAATATTATTGAAGCATTTAT
CAGGGTTATTGTCTCATGAGCGGATACATATTTGAATGTATTTAGAAAAATAAACAAATAGGGGTTCCGC
GCACATTTCCCCGAAAAGTGCCACCTAAATTGTAAGCGTTAATATTTTGTTAAAATTCGCGTTAAATTTT
TGTTAAATCAGCTCATTTTTTAACCAATAGGCCGAAATCGGCAAAATCCCTTATAAATCAAAAGAATAGA
CCGAGATAGGGT
[37 nt withheld, positions 2113-2149]
AAAGAACGTGGACTCCAACGTCAAAGG
[49 nt withheld, positions 2177-2225]
T
[91 nt withheld, positions 2227-2317]
G
[124 nt withheld, positions 2319-2442]
CCCATTCGCCATTCAGGCTGCGCAACTGTTGGGAAGGGCGATCGGTGCGGGCCTCTTCGCTATTACGCCA
GCTGCGCGCTCGCTCGCTCACTGAGGCCGCCCGGGCAAAGCCCGGGCGTCGGGCGACCTTTGGTCGCCCG
GCCTCAGTGAGCGAGCGAGCGCGCAGAGAGGGAGTGGCCAACTCCATCACTAGGGGTTCCTTGTAGTTAA
TGATTAACCCGCCATGCTACTTATCTACGTAGCCATGCTCTAGGAAGATCCGAGCTCCAGTGTGCTGGAA
TTCGCCCTTTTCAGTATTTAAATTGACGACCGACCCCGACCCACTGGACAAGCACCCAACCCCCATTCCC
CAAATTGCGCATCCCCTATCAGAGAGGGGGAGGGGAAACAGGATGCGGCGAGGCGCGTGCGCACTGCCAG
CTTCAGCACCGCGGACAGTGCCTTCGCCCCCGCCTGGCGGCGCGCGCCACCGCCGCCTCAGCACTGAAGG
CGCGCTGACGTCACTCGCCGGTCCCCCGCAAACTCCCCTTCCCGGCCACCTTGGTCGCGTCCGCGCCGCC
GCCGGCCCAGCCGGACCGCACCACGCGAGGCGCGAGATAGGGGGGCACGGGCGCGACCATCTGCGCTGCG
GCGCCGGCGACTCAGCGCTGCCTCAGTCTGCGGTGGGCAGCGGAGGAGTCGTGTCGTGCCTGAGAGCGCA
GCTGTGCTCCTGGGCACCGCGCAGTCCGCCCCCGCGGCTCCTGGCCAGACCACCCCTAGGACCCCCTGCC
CCAAGTCGCAGCCGTTGGATCAGGTAAGTATCAAGGTTACAAGACAGGTTTAAGGAGACCAATAGAAACT
GGGCTTGTCGAGACAGAGAAGACTCTTGCGTTTCTGATAGGCACCTATTGGTCTTACTGACATCCACTTT
GCCTTTCTCTCCACAGGTGATGATATCACTAGTGCCACCATGTTGGAGGTATCAGACTTAAGTATGCTTA
CGCGCGACGCCGTGCCGTGTACAGGGGCGAATCCAGCTTGCCTCATAGTCGACGAACCTGGTCCTCCCAG
CGACGCTCCGAGCTCTCTATCAGTTTTCGCTTCTCCCGACGGTCCCCAGGCATAATAATAAGCTAGCAAG
CTTAATCAACCTCTGGATTACAAAATTTGTGAAAGATTGACTGGTATTCTTAACTATGTTGCTCCTTTTA
CGCTATGTGGATACGCTGCTTTAATGCCTTTGTATCATGCTATTGCTTCCCGTATGGCTTTCATTTTCTC
CTCCTTGTATAAATCCTGGTTGCTGTCTCTTTATGAGGAGTTGTGGCCCGTTGTCAGGCAACGTGGCGTG
GTGTGCACTGTGTTTGCTGACGCAACCCCCACTGGTTGGGGCATTGCCACCACCTGTCAGCTCCTTTCCG
GGACTTTCGCTTTCCCCCTCCCTATTGCCACGGCGGAACTCATCGCCGCCTGCCTTGCCCGCTGCTGGAC
AGGGGCTCGGCTGTTGGGCACTGACAATTCCGTGGTGTTGTCGGGGAAATCATCGTCCTTTCCTTGGCTG
CTCGCCTGTGTTGCCACCTGGATTCTGCGCGGGACGTCCTTCTGCTACGTCCCTTCGGCCCTCAATCCAG
CGGACCTTCCTTCCCGCGGCCTGCTGCCGGCTCTGCGGCCTCTTCCGCGTCTTCGCCTTCGCCCTCAGAC
GAGTCGGATCTCCCTTTGGGCCGCCTCCCCGCGCGGCCGCTTCGAGCAGACATGATAAGATACATTGATG
AGTTTGGACAAACCACAACTAGAATGCAGTGAAAAAAATGCTTTATTTGTGAAATTTGTGATGCTATTGC
TTTATTTGTAACCATTATAAGCTGCAATAAACAAGTTAACAACAACAATTGCATTCATTTTATGTTTCAG
GTTCAGGGGGAGATGTGGGAGGTTTTTTAAAGCAAGTAAAACCTCTACAAATGTGGTAAAATCGATAAGG
ATCTTCCTAGAGCATGGCTACGTAGATAAGTAGCATGGCGGGTTAATCATTAACTACAAGGAACCCCTAG
TGATGGAGTTGGCCACTCCCTCTCTGCGCGCTCGCTCGCTCACTGAGGCCGGGCGACCAAAGGTCGCCCG
ACGCCCGGGCTTTGCCCGGGCGGCCTCAGTGAGCGAGCGAGCGCGCAG
